>Addgene plasmid #212753 | YIp211-TET-NUbo-E3(63)-VSV | addgene full sequence | sequence record 420502 | Addgene NGS Result
CGGCCAACGCGCGGGGAGAGGCGGTTTGCGTATTGGGCGCTCTTCCGCTTCCTCGCTCACTGACTCGCTG
CGCTCGGTCGTTCGGCTGCGGCGAGCGGTATCAGCTCACTCAAAGGCGGTAATACGGTTATCCACAGAAT
CAGGGGATAACGCAGGAAAGAACATGTGAGCAAAAGGCCAGCAAAAGGCCAGGAACCGTAAAAAGGCCGC
GTTGCTGGCGTTTTTCCATAGGCTCCGCCCCCCTGACGAGCATCACAAAAATCGACGCTCAAGTCAGAGG
TGGCGAAACCCGACAGGACTATAAAGATACCAGGCGTTTCCCCCTGGAAGCTCCCTCGTGCGCTCTCCTG
TTCCGACCCTGCCGCTTACCGGATACCTGTCCGCCTTTCTCCCTTCGGGAAGCGTGGCGCTTTCTCATAG
CTCACGCTGTAGGTATCTCAGTTCGGTGTAGGTCGTTCGCTCCAAGCTGGGCTGTGTGCACGAACCCCCC
GTTCAGCCCGACCGCTGCGCCTTATCCGGTAACTATCGTCTTGAGTCCAACCCGGTAAGACACGACTTAT
CGCCACTGGCAGCAGCCACTGGTAACAGGATTAGCAGAGCGAGGTATGTAGGCGGTGCTACAGAGTTCTT
GAAGTGGTGGCCTAACTACGGCTACACTAGAAGAACAGTATTTGGTATCTGCGCTCTGCTGAAGCCAGTT
ACCTTCGGAAAAAGAGTTGGTAGCTCTTGATCCGGCAAACAAACCACCGCTGGTAGCGGTGGTTTTTTTG
TTTGCAAGCAGCAGATTACGCGCAGAAAAAAAGGATCTCAAGAAGATCCTTTGATCTTTTCTACGGGGTC
TGACGCTCAGTGGAACGAAAACTCACGTTAAGGGATTTTGGTCATGAGATTATCAAAAAGGATCTTCACC
TAGATCCTTTTAAATTAAAAATGAAGTTTTAAATCAATCTAAAGTATATATGAGTAAACTTGGTCTGACA
GTTACCAATGCTTAATCAGTGAGGCACCTATCTCAGCGATCTGTCTATTTCGTTCATCCATAGTTGCCTG
ACTCCCCGTCGTGTAGATAACTACGATACGGGAGGGCTTACCATCTGGCCCCAGTGCTGCAATGATACCG
CGAGACCCACGCTCACCGGCTCCAGATTTATCAGCAATAAACCAGCCAGCCGGAAGGGCCGAGCGCAGAA
GTGGTCCTGCAACTTTATCCGCCTCCATCCAGTCTATTAATTGTTGCCGGGAAGCTAGAGTAAGTAGTTC
GCCAGTTAATAGTTTGCGCAACGTTGTTGCCATTGCTACAGGCATCGTGGTGTCACGCTCGTCGTTTGGT
ATGGCTTCATTCAGCTCCGGTTCCCAACGATCAAGGCGAGTTACATGATCCCCCATGTTGTGCAAAAAAG
CGGTTAGCTCCTTCGGTCCTCCGATCGTTGTCAGAAGTAAGTTGGCCGCAGTGTTATCACTCATGGTTAT
GGCAGCACTGCATAATTCTCTTACTGTCATGCCATCCGTAAGATGCTTTTCTGTGACTGGTGAGTACTCA
ACCAAGTCATTCTGAGAATAGTGTATGCGGCGACCGAGTTGCTCTTGCCCGGCGTCAATACGGGATAATA
CCGCGCCACATAGCAGAACTTTAAAAGTGCTCATCATTGGAAAACGTTCTTCGGGGCGAAAACTCTCAAG
GATCTTACCGCTGTTGAGATCCAGTTCGATGTAACCCACTCGTGCACCCAACTGATCTTCAGCATCTTTT
ACTTTCACCAGCGTTTCTGGGTGAGCAAAAACAGGAAGGCAAAATGCCGCAAAAAAGGGAATAAGGGCGA
CACGGAAATGTTGAATACTCATACTCTTCCTTTTTCAATATTATTGAAGCATTTATCAGGGTTATTGTCT
CATGAGCGGATACATATTTGAATGTATTTAGAAAAATAAACAAATAGGGGTTCCGCGCACATTTCCCCGA
AAAGTGCCACCTGACGTCTAAGAAACCATTATTATCATGACATTAACCTATAAAAATAGGCGTATCACGA
GGCCAGCTTTTCAATTCATCATTTTTTTTTTATTCTTTTTTTTGATTTCGGTTTCCTTGAAATTTTTTTG
ATTCGGTAATCTCCGAACAGAAGGAAGAACGAAGGAAGGAGCACAGACTTAGATTGGTATATATACGCAT
ATGTAGTGTTGAAGAAACATGAAATTGCCCAGTATTCTTAACCCAACTGCACAGAACAAAAACATGCAGG
AAACGAAGATAAATCATGTCGAAAGCTACATATAAGGAACGTGCTGCTACTCATCCTAGTCCTGTTGCTG
CCAAGCTATTTAATATCATGCACGAAAAGCAAACAAACTTGTGTGCTTCATTGGATGTTCGTACCACCAA
GGAATTACTGGAGTTAGTTGAAGCATTAGGTCCCAAAATTTGTTTACTAAAAACACATGTGGATATCTTG
ACTGATTTTTCCATGGAGGGCACAGTTAAGCCGCTAAAGGCATTATCCGCCAAGTACAATTTTTTACTCT
TCGAAGACAGAAAATTTGCTGACATTGGTAATACAGTCAAATTGCAGTACTCTGCGGGTGTATACAGAAT
AGCAGAATGGGCAGACATTACGAATGCACACGGTGTGGTGGGCCCAGGTATTGTTAGCGGTTTGAAGCAG
GCGGCAGAAGAAGTAACAAAGGAACCTAGAGGCCTTTTGATGTTAGCAGAATTGTCATGCAAGGGCTCCC
TATCTACTGGAGAATATACTAAGGGTACTGTTGACATTGCGAAGAGCGACAAAGATTTTGTTATCGGCTT
TATTGCTCAAAGAGACATGGGTGGAAGAGATGAAGGTTACGATTGGTTGATTATGACACCCGGTGTGGGT
TTAGATGACAAGGGAGACGCATTGGGTCAACAGTATAGAACCGTGGATGATGTGGTCTCTACAGGATCTG
ACATTATTATTGTTGGAAGAGGACTATTTGCAAAGGGAAGGGATGCTAAGGTAGAGGGTGAACGTTACAG
AAAAGCAGGCTGGGAAGCATATTTGAGAAGATGCGGCCAGCAAAACTAAAAAACTGTATTATAAGTAAAT
GCATGTATACTAAACTCACAAATTAGAGCTTCAATTTAATTATATCAGTTATTACCCGCCCTTTCGTCTC
GCGCGTTTCGGTGATGACGGTGAAAACCTCTGACACATGCAGCTCCCGGAGACGGTCACAGCTTGTCTGT
AAGCGGATGCCGGGAGCAGACAAGCCCGTCAGGGCGCGTCAGCGGGTGTTGGCGGGTGTCGGGGCTGGCT
TAACTATGCGGCATCAGAGCAGATTGTACTGAGAGTGCACCATATGCGGTGTGAAATACCGCACAGATGC
GTAAGGAGAAAATACCGCATCAGGCGCCCTACCCACCGTACTCGTCAATTCCAAGGGCATCGGTAAACAT
CTGCTCAAACTCGAAGTCGGCCATATCCAGAGCGCCGTAGGGGGCGGAGTCGTGGGGGGTAAATCCCGGA
CCCGGGGAATCCCCGTCCCCCAACATGTCCAGATCGAAATCGTCTAGCGCGTCGGCATGCGCCATCGCCA
CGTCCTCGCCGTCTAAGTGGAGCTCGTCCCCCAGGCTGACATCGGTCGGGGGGGCCGTCGACAGTCTGCG
CGTGTGTCCCGCGGGGAGAAAGGACAGGCGCGGAGCCGCCAGCCCCGCCTCTTCGGGGGCGTCGTCGTCC
GGGAGATCGAGCAGGCCCTCGATGGTAGACCCGTAATTGTTTTTCGTACGCGCGGTACCGCTTACCCATC
TCTCCGCATCACCTTTGGTAAAGGTTCTAAGCTTAGGTGAGAACATCCCTGCCTGAACATGAGAAAAAAC
AGGGTACTCATACTCACTTCTAAGTGACGGCTGCATACTAACAGATCCACTTTCACATTTAAGTTGTTTT
TCTAATCCGCATATGATCAATTCAAGGCCGAATAAGAAGGCTGGCTCTGCACCTTGGTGATCAAATAATT
CGATAGCTTGTCGTAATAATGGCGGCATACTATCAGTAGTAGGTGTTTCCCTTTCTTCTTTAGCGACTTG
ATGCTCTTGATCTTCCAATACGCAACCTAAAGTAAAATGCCCCACAGCGCTGAGTGCATATAACGCGTTC
TCTAGTGAAAAACCTTGTTGGCATAAAAAGGCTAATTGATTTTCGAGAGTTTCATACTGTTTTTCTGTAG
GCCGTGTATCTGAATGTACTTTTGCTCCATTGCGATGACTTAGTAAAGCACATCTAAAACTTTTAGCGTT
ATTGCGTAAAAAATCTTGCCAGCTTTCCCCTTTTAAAGGGCAAAAGTGAGTATGGTGCCTATCTAACATC
TCAATGGCTAAGGCGTCGAGCAAAGCCCGCTTATTTTTTACATGCCAATACAGTGTAGGCTGCTCTACAC
CAAGCTTCTGGGCGAGTTTACGGGTTGTTAAACCTTCGATTCCGACCTCATTAAGCAGCTCTAATGCGCT
GTTAATCACTTTACTTTTATCTAATCTAGACATATGAATTGGGGCCGCGGAGGCTGGATCGGTCCCGGTG
TCTTCTATGGAGGTCAAAACAGCGTGGATGGCGTCTCCAGGCGATCTGACGGTTCACTAAACGAGCTCTG
CTTATATAGACCTCCCACCGTACACGCCTACCGCCCATTTGCGTCAATGGGGCGGAGTTGTTACGACATT
TTGGAAAGTCCCGTTGATTTTGGTGCCAAAACAAACTCCCATTGACGTCAATGGGGTGGAGACTTGGAAA
TCCCCGTGAGTCAAACCGCTATCCACGCCCATTGATGTACTGCCAAAACCGCATCACCATGGTAATAGCG
ATGACTAATACGTAGATGTACTGCCAAGTAGGAAAGTCCCATAAGGTCATGTACTGGGCATAATGCCAGG
CGGGCCATTTACCGTCATTGACGTCAATAGGGGGCGTACTTGGCATATGATACACTTGATGTACTGCCAA
GTGGGCAGTTTACCGTAAATACTCCACCCATTGACGTCAATGGAAAGTCCCTATTGGCGTTACTATGGGA
ACATACGTCATTATTGACGTCAATGGGCGGGGGTCGTTGGGCGGTCAGCCAGGCGGGCCATTTACCGTAA
GTTATGTAACGCGGAACTCCATATATGGGCTATGAACTAATGACCCCGTAATTGATTACTATTAATAACT
AGTCAATAATCAATGTCAACATGGCGGTAATGTTGGACATGAGCCAATATAAATGTACATATTATGATAT
GGATACAACGTATGCAATGGGCCAAGCTCCTCGAGTAATTCGCGCCACTTCTAAATAAGCGAATTTCTTA
TGATTTATGATTTTTATTATTAAATAAGTTATAAAAAAAATAAGTGTATACAAATTTTAAAGTGACTCTT
AGGTTTTAAAACGAAAATTCTTATTCTTGAGTAACTCTTTCCTGTAGGTCAGGTTGCTTTCTCAGGTATA
GTATGAGGTCGCTCTTATTGACCACACCTCTACCGGCAGATCCGCTAGGGATAACAGGGTAATATAGATC
AATTCCTCGATCGAGTTTACCACTCCCTATCAGTGATAGAGAAAAGTGAAAGTCGAGTTTACCACTCCCT
ATCAGTGATAGAGAAAAGTGAAAGTCGAGTTTACCACTCCCTATCAGTGATAGAGAAAAGTGAAAGTCGA
GTTTACCACTCCCTATCAGTGATAGAGAAAAGTGAAAGTCGAGTTTACCACTCCCTATCAGTGATAGAGA
AAAGTGAAAGTCGAGTTTACCACTCCCTATCAGTGATAGAGAAAAGTGAAAGTCGAGTTTACCACTCCCT
ATCAGTGATAGAGAAAAGTGAAAGTCGAGCTCGGTACCCTATGGCATGCATGTGCTCTGTATGTATATAA
AACTCTTGTTTTCTTCTTTTCTCTAAATATTCTTTCCTTATACATTAGGTCCTTTGTAGCATAAATTACT
ATACTTCTATAGACACGCAAACACAAATACACACACTAAATTACCGGATCAATTCGGGGGATCAGTATGC
AGATTTTCGTCAAGACTTTGACCGGTAAAACCGCAACATTGGAAGTTGAATCTTCCGATACCATCGACAA
CGTTAAGTCGAAAATTCAAGACAAGGAAGGGATCCCTGGGTCTGGGGCTTACCCATACGATGTTCCTGAC
TATGCGGGGAATGGTATCCTCTGGCATGAGATGTGGCATGAAGGCCTGGAAGAGGCATCTCGTTTGTACT
TTGGGGAAAGGAACGTGAAAGGCATGTTTGAGGTGCTGGAGCCCTTGCATGCTATGATGGAACGGGGCCC
CCAGACTCTGAAGGAAACATCCTTTAATCAGGCCTATGGTCGAGATTTAATGGAGGCCCAAGAGTGGTGC
AGGAAGTACATGAAATCAGGGAATGTCAAGGACCTCCTCCAAGCCTGGGACCTCTATTATCATGTGTTCC
GACGAATCTCAAAGACTAGTGAATTCCCAAATCTACTAGTATCCTCCACCAACAGAGATGTACGACTATC
GCAAACTTCGGTACCACCAAATGCACTTGCACTTTCTGCACCAGATAGCAACACTGATGAAGACGCGGAA
ATCCTGGAAGATTCGGTAGATCAATCCGGTACGGCATGCAGGAGCGAAGAAAGTTCACAAAACGAGGAGG
ATCACTTCTGCCCTATTTGTAACTCAGATCTCACACAGTTTCCTGATGAAGAAGAGACCAGAAAGCACGT
AGAGGATTGCATACAGAGAGCTGAAAATGCCCAACAACATACGAATACGTCAGATGCAGCAGATGACTCC
GTAAAAGAAAGCCCTGCCTTTCAAAATAGAATGTTAGTGTACAAGATATCGCCTAATACAACAGATAATG
CAATTAAGGAGTGCCCGATTTGTTTTGAGAATATGGAACCCGGTGAGAAAGTTGGGAGACTAGAATGCTT
GTGTGTTTTCCATTATAAGTGTATTAAGAACTGGTTTCACAAAAGGGCGCAAATGACTGCAGCCCAGAAG
GGAAATGGACATGCTTTTGTTAAAAGGAACTTTTGTCCTTTCCATGATGCCGTATTTTTAATTAATTATA
CTGACATAGAAATGAACAGATTGGGAAAGTAGGCGGCCGCTAGGGCCCTGCAGGAGGGCCGCATCATGTA
ATTAGTTATGTCACGCTTACATTCACGCCCTCCCCCCACATCCGCTCTAACCGAAAAGGAAGGAGTTAGA
CAACCTGAAGTCTAGGTCCCTATTTATTTTTTTATAGTTATGTTAGTATTAAGAACGTTATTTATATTTC
AAATTTTTCTTTTTTTTCTGTACAGACGCGTGTACGCATGTAACATTATACTGAAAACCTTGCTTGAGAA
GGTTTTGGGACGCTCGAAGGCTTTAATTTGCGGCCGTCGACCTGCAGGCATGCAAGCTTGGCGTAATCAT
GGTCATAGCTGTTTCCTGTGTGAAATTGTTATCCGCTCACAATTCCACACAACATACGAGCCGGAAGCAT
AAAGTGTAAAGCCTGGGGTGCCTAATGAGTGAGCTAACTCACATTAATTGCGTTGCGCTCACTGCCCGCT
TTCCAGTCGGGAAACCTGTCGTGCCAGCTGCATTAATGAAT
Features (pLannotate 1.2.2; 24 found; start..end, strand, type, name):
    223..811     -  rep_origin     ori: high-copy-number ColE1/pMB1/pBR322/pUC origin of replication
    982..1842    -  CDS            AmpR: β-lactamase; bla; confers resistance to ampicillin, carbenicillin, and related antibiotics
   1843..1947    -  promoter       AmpR promoter: bla
   2040..2255    +  promoter       URA3 promoter: S. cerevisiae URA3
   2256..3059    +  CDS            URA3: orotidine-5'-phosphate decarboxylase, required for uracil biosynthesis; S. cerevisiae URA3; yeast auxotrophic marker, counterselectable with 5-fluoroorotic acid (5-FOA)
   3148..3183    +  CDS            rop (fragment): Rop protein, which maintains plasmids at low copy number; rop
   3285..3384    +  misc_feature   bom (fragment): basis of mobility region from pBR322
   3392..3625    -  CDS            VP16 AD: transcriptional activation domain of herpes simplex virus protein VP16 (Triezenberg et al., 1988; Cousens et al., 1989); UL48
   3770..3892    -  CDS            λ repressor (fragment): phage λ repressor; cI
   3897..4513    -  CDS            TetR (fragment): tetracycline repressor TetR; tetR from transposon Tn10; TetR binds to the tetracycline operator tetO to inhibit transcription. This inhibition can be relieved by adding tetracycline or doxycycline.
   4614..4817    -  promoter       CMV promoter: human cytomegalovirus (CMV) immediate early promoter
   4818..5197    -  enhancer       CMV enhancer: human cytomegalovirus immediate early enhancer
   5309..5496    +  terminator     ADH1 terminator: S. cerevisiae ADH1; transcription terminator for the S. cerevisiae alcohol dehydrogenase 1 (ADH1) gene
   5554..5824    +  protein_bind   tetracycline response element: contains seven copies of the tetracycline operator tetO tetracycline repressor TetR
   6017..6127    +  CDS            ubiquitin (fragment): Saccharomyces cerevisiae ubiquitin
   6140..6168    +  CDS            3xHA (fragment): three tandem HA epitope tags
   6176..6454    +  CDS            FRB*: T2098L mutant of FKBP-rapamycin binding domain of human FRAP binds synthetic ligands such as AP21967
   6470..7057    +  CDS            PIB1 (fragment): PIB1_YEAST - Experimental evidence at protein level: Swiss-Prot protein existence level 1. Functions as an E3 ubiquitin-protein ligase. Binds phospholipid vesicles containing phosphatidylinositol 3-phosphate. From Saccharomyces cerevisiae (strain ATCC 204508 / S288c) (Baker's yeast).
   7134..7381    +  terminator     CYC1 terminator: S. cerevisiae CYC1; transcription terminator for CYC1
   7386..7409    +  misc_feature   MCS (fragment): pUC18/19 multiple cloning site
   7446..7462    -  protein_bind   lac operator: The lac repressor binds to the lac operator to inhibit transcription in E. coli. This inhibition can be relieved by adding lactose or isopropyl-β-D-thiogalactopyranoside (IPTG). lac repressor encoded by lacI
   7470..7500    -  promoter       lac promoter: promoter for the E. coli lac operon
   7515..7536    -  protein_bind   CAP binding site: CAP binding activates transcription in the presence of cAMP. E. coli catabolite activator protein
   7549..40      -  CDS            lacI (fragment) (across the origin): lac repressor; lacI; The lac repressor binds to the lac operator to inhibit transcription in E. coli. This inhibition can be relieved by adding lactose or isopropyl-β-D-thiogalactopyranoside (IPTG).
