[The description below was written by a language model from this plasmid's Addgene catalogue record and pLannotate feature annotations shown in this document.]
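Description:
YIp211-TET-NUbo-E3(63)-VSV is a yeast integrative expression plasmid built on YIplac211 for doxycycline-inducible production of an engineered ubiquitin ligase in Saccharomyces cerevisiae. It is propagated in E. coli through a high-copy ColE1/pUC-type origin with ampicillin resistance (β-lactamase). It has no annotated yeast replication origin, consistent with its integrative design, so it must insert into the genome to be maintained, with selection through the URA3 auxotrophic marker, which is also counterselectable with 5-FOA. Remnants of the pUC-type backbone (lac promoter/operator, MCS, and rop, bom and lacI fragments) are also annotated.

The plasmid carries both halves of a tetracycline-controlled system in divergent orientation. On the reverse strand, a CMV enhancer/promoter drives a transactivator annotated as a TetR fragment, a short λ repressor-like segment and the VP16 activation domain. The stated purpose indicates that doxycycline switches expression on, although the record does not specify the transactivator variant. On the forward strand, an ADH1 terminator precedes a tetracycline response element with seven tetO copies. This element controls the fusion open reading frame, which ends at a CYC1 terminator. The annotated fusion comprises a yeast ubiquitin fragment (which appears to correspond to the N-terminal NUbo tag), a partial HA epitope match, the FRB* (T2098L) rapamycin-binding domain of human FRAP, and a fragment of the yeast E3 ligase Pib1. The C-terminal VSV tag listed in the catalogue was not detected by the annotation.

The construct belongs to the Ubiquiton toolset for inducible, linkage-specific polyubiquitylation. The name E3(63) suggests a K63-specific enzyme, and the FRB* domain implies recruitment by chemically induced dimerisation, though the record does not spell out these details.
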