Addgene plasmid #212753: YIp211-TET-NUbo-E3(63)-VSV
Purpose: Doxycycline-inducible expression of NUbo-E3(63)-VSV in budding yeast
Depositing lab: Helle Ulrich. Publication: Ubiquiton-An inducible, linkage-specific polyubiquitylation tool. Renz C, Asimaki E, Meister C, Albanese V, Petriukov K, Krapoth NC, Wegmann S, Wollscheid HP, Wong RP, Fulzele A, Chen JX, Leon S, Ulrich HD. Mol Cell. 2024 Jan 18;84(2):386-400.e11. doi: 10.1016/j.molcel.2023.11.016. Epub 2023 Dec 15. PubMed 38103558.
Backbone
  Vector backbone: YIplac211
  Vector type: Yeast Expression ; integrative vector
  Selectable markers: URA3
Growth in bacteria
  Bacterial resistance: Ampicillin, 100 μg/mL
  Growth temperature: 37°C
  Growth strain: Top10
  Copy number: High Copy
Gene/Insert
  Gene/Insert name: E3(63)
  Species: H. sapiens (human), S. cerevisiae (budding yeast)
  Promoter: Tet
  Tag / fusion protein: NUbo (N terminal on insert); VSV (C terminal on insert)
  Cloning method: Restriction Enzyme; 5′ cloning site unknown (unknown if destroyed)
Terms and licenses: Academic/Nonprofit Terms; Industry Terms: Not Available to Industry
Depositor comments: pHU3899
How to cite: YIp211-TET-NUbo-E3(63)-VSV was a gift from Helle Ulrich (Addgene plasmid # 212753 ; http://n2t.net/addgene:212753 ; RRID:Addgene_212753)
